>Addgene plasmid #39846 | pECFP-Plk1-DB(573) | depositor partial sequence | sequence record 50465 | Plk1-DB insert
ATGAGTGCTGCAGTGACTGCAGGGAAGCTGGCACGGGCACCGGCCGACCCTGGGAAAGCCGGGGTCCCCG
GAGTTGCAGCTCCCGGAGCTCCGGCGGCGGCTCCACCGGCGAAAGAGATCCCGGAGGTCCTAGTGGACCC
ACGCAGCCGGCGGCGCTATGTGCGGGGCCGCTTTTTGGGCAAGGGCGGCTTTGCCAAGTGCTTCGAGATC
TCGGACGCGGACACCAAGGAGGTGTTCGCGGGCAAGATTGTGCCTAAGTCTCTGCTGCTCAAGCCGCACC
AGAGGGAGAAGATGTCCATGGAAATATCCATTCACCGCAGCCTCGCCCACCAGCACGTCGTAGGATTCCA
CGGCTTTTTCGAGGACAACGACTTCGTGTTCGTGGTGTTGGAGCTCTGCCGCCGGAGGTCTCTCCTGGAG
CTGCACAAGAGGAGGAAAGCCCTGACTGAGCCTGAGGCCCGATACTACCTACGGCAAATTGTGCTTGGCT
GCCAGTACCTGCACCGAAACCGAGTTATTCATCGAGACCTCAAGCTGGGCAACCTTTTCCTGAATGAAGA
TCTGGAGGTGAAAATAGGGGATTTTGGACTGGCAACCAAAGTCGAATATGACGGGGAGAGGAAGAAGACC
CTGTGTGGGACTCCTAATTACATAGCTCCCGAGGTGCTGAGCAAGAAAGGGCACAGTTTCGAGGTGGATG
TGTGGTCCATTGGGTGTATCATGTATACCTTGTTAGTGGGCAAACCACCTTTTGAGACTTCTTGCCTAAA
AGAGACCTACCTCCGGATCAAGAAGAATGAATACAGTATTCCCAAGCACATCAACCCCGTGGCCGCCTCC
CTCATCCAGAAGATGCTTCAGACAGATCCCACTGCCCGCCCAACCATTAACGAGCTGCTTAATGACGAGT
TCTTTACTTCTGGCTATATCCCTGCCCGTCTCCCCATCACCTGCCTGACCATTCCACCAAGGTTTTCGAT
TGCTCCCAGCAGCCTGGACCCCAGCAACCGGAAGCCCCTCACAGTCCTCAATAAAGGCTTGGAGAACCCC
CTGCCTGAGCGTCCCCGGGAAAAAGAAGAACCAGTGGTTCGAGAGACAGGTGAGGTGGTCGACTGCCACC
TCAGTGACATGCTGCAGCAGCTGCACAGTGTCAATGCCTCCAAGCCCTCGGAGCGTGGGCTGGTCAGGCA
AGAGGAGGCTGAGGATCCTGCCTGCATCCCCATCTTCTGGGTCAGCAAGTGGGTGGACTATTCGGACAAG
TACGGCCTTGGGTATCAGCTCTGTGATAACAGCGTGGGGGTGCTCTTCAATGACTCAACACGCCTCATCC
TCTACAATGATGGTGACAGCCTGCAGTACATAGAGCGTGACGGCACTGAGTCCTACCTCACCGTGAGTTC
CCATCCCAACTCCTTGATGAAGAAGATCACCCTCCTTAAATATTTCCGCAATTACATGAGCGAGCACTTG
CTGAAGGCAGGTGCCAACATCACGCCGCGCGAAGGTGATGAGCTCGCCCGGCTGCCCTACCTACGGACCT
GGTTCCGCACCCGCAGCGCCATCATCCTGCACCTCAGCAACGGCAGCGTGCAGATCAACTTCTTCCAGGA
TCACACCAAGCTCATCTTGTGCCCACTGATGGCAGCCGTGACCTACATCGACGAGAAGCGGGACTTCCGC
ACATACCGCCTGAGTCTCCTGGAGGAGTACGGCTGCTGCAAGGAGCTGGCCAGCCGGCTCCGCTACGCCC
GCACTATGGTGGACAAGCTGCTGAGCTCACGCTCGGCCAGCAACCGTCTCAAGGCCTCCTAA
