>Addgene plasmid #39846 | pECFP-Plk1-DB(573) | addgene partial sequence | sequence record 51390 | EGFP-C 5'-CATGGTCCTGCTGGAGTTCGTG-3'
AGGACGAGCTGTACAAGTACTCAGATCTCGAGCTCAAGCTTCGAATTCTAAGTGCTGCAGTGACTGCAGG
GAAGCTGGCACGGGCACCGGCCGACCCTGGGAAAGCCGGGGTCCCCGGAGTTGCAGCTCCCGGAGCTCCG
GCGGCGGCTCCACCGGCGAAAGAGATCCCGGAGGTCCTAGTGGACCCACGCAGCCGGCGGCGCTATGTGC
GGGGCCGCTTTTTGGGCAAGGGCGGCTTTGCCAAGTGCTTCGAGATCTCGGACGCGGACACCAAGGAGGT
GTTCGCGGGCAAGATTGTGCCTAAGTCTCTGCTGCTCAAGCCGCACCAGAGGGAGAAGATGTCCATGGAA
ATATCCATTCACCGCAGCCTCGCCCACCAGCACGTCGTAGGATTCCACGGCTTTTTCGAGGACAACGACT
TCGTGTTCGTGGTGTTGGAGCTCTGCCGCCGGAGGTCTCTCCTGGAGCTGCACAAGAGGAGGAAAGCCCT
GACTGAGCCTGAGGCCCGATACTACCTACGGCAAATTGTGCTTGGCTGCCAGTACCTGCACCGAAACCGA
GTTATTCATCGAGACCTCAAGCTGGGCAACCTTTTCCTGAATGAAGATCTGGAGGTGAAAATAGGGGATT
TTGGACTGGCAACCAAAGTCGAATATGACGGGGAGAGGAAGAAGACCCTGTGTGGGACTCCTAATTACAT
AGCTCCCGAGGTGCTGAGCAAGAAAGGGCACAGTTTCGAGGTGGATGTGTGGTCCATTGGGTGTATCATG
TATACCTTGTTAGTGGGCAAACCACCTTTTGAGACTTCTTGCCTAAA
