>Addgene plasmid #39846 | pECFP-Plk1-DB(573) | addgene partial sequence | sequence record 52274 | hPLK1-F 5'-TCCCTCATCCAGAAGATGCT
TTAACGAGCTGCTTAATGACGAGTTCTTTACTTCTGGCTATATCCCTGCCCGTCTCCCCATCACCTGCCT
GACCATTCCACCAAGGTTTTCGATTGCTCCCAGCAGCCTGGACCCCAGCAACGCGAAGCCCGCCACAGTC
CTCAATAAAGGCTTGGAGAACCCCCTGCCTGAGCGTCCCCGGGAAAAAGAAGAACCAGTGGTTCGAGAGA
CAGGTGAGGTGGTCGACTGCCACCTCAGTGACATGCTGCAGCAGCTGCACAGTGTCAATGCCTCCAAGCC
CTCGGAGCGTGGGCTGGTCAGGCAAGAGGAGGCTGAGGATCCTGCCTGCATCCCCATCTTCTGGGTCAGC
AAGTGGGTGGACTATTCGGACAAGTACGGCCTTGGGTATCAGCTCTGTGATAACAGCGTGGGGGTGCTCT
TCAATGACTCAACACGCCTCATCCTCTACAATGATGGTGACAGCCTGCAGTACATAGAGCGTGACGGCAC
TGAGTCCTACCTCACCGTGAGTTCCCATCCCAACTCCTTGATGAAGAAGATCACCCTCCTTAAATATTTC
CGCAATTACATGAGCGAGCACTTGCTGAAGGCAGGTGCCAACATCACGCCGCGCGAAGGTGATGAGCTCG
CCCGGCTGCCCTACCTACGGACCTGGTTCCGCACCCGCAGCGCCATCATCCTGCACCTCAGCAACGGCAG
CGTGCAGATCAAC
