>Addgene plasmid #39846 | pECFP-Plk1-DB(573) | addgene partial sequence | sequence record 160959 | CMV-F 5'-CGCAAATGGGCGGTAGGCGTG-3'
TCCGCTAGCGCTACCGGTCGCCACCATGGTGAGCAAGGGCGAGGAGCTGTTCACCGGGGTGGTGCCCATC
CTGGTCGAGCTGGACGGCGACGTAAACGGCCACAAGTTCAGCGTGTCCGGCGAGGGCGAGGGCGATGCCA
CCTACGGCAAGCTGACCCTGAAGTTCATCTGCACCACCGGCAAGCTGCCCGTGCCCTGGCCCACCCTCGT
GACCACCCTGACCTGGGGCGTGCAGTGCTTCAGCCGCTACCCCGACCACATGAAGCAGCACGACTTCTTC
AAGTCCGCCATGCCCGAAGGCTACGTCCAGGAGCGCACCATCTTCTTCAAGGACGACGGCAACTACAAGA
CCCGCGCCGAGGTGAAGTTCGAGGGCGACACCCTGGTGAACCGCATCGAGCTGAAGGGCATCGACTTCAA
GGAGGACGGCAACATCCTGGGGCACAAGCTGGAGTACAACTACATCAGCCACAACGTCTATATCACCGCC
GACAAGCAGAAGAACGGCATCAAGGCCAACTTCAAGATCCGCCACAACATCGAGGACGGCAGCGTGCAGC
TCGCCGACCACTACCAGCAGAACACCCCCATCGGCGACGGCCCCGTGCTGCTGCCCGACAACCACTACCT
GAGCACCCAGTCCGCCCTGAGCAAAGACCCCAACGAGAAGCGCGATCACATGGTCCTGCTGGAGTTCGTG
ACCGCCGCCGGGATCACTCT
