[The description below was written by a language model from this plasmid's Addgene catalogue record.]
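Description:
pECFP-Plk1-DB(573) is a mammalian expression plasmid built on the Clontech pECFP-C3 backbone, encoding human Polo-like kinase 1 (PLK1) fused at its N terminus to enhanced cyan fluorescent protein. The ECFP tag is supplied by the backbone, with the insert placed downstream of the fluorescent protein coding sequence. The plasmid is propagated in E. coli under kanamycin selection, and transfected mammalian cells can be selected with G418 through the neomycin resistance marker. The record gives no feature table and does not name the promoter, the origins of replication or the restriction sites used for cloning. The copy number is listed as unknown.

The insert carries a destruction box ("DB") mutation, recorded as R337, L340A. The substituted residue at position 337 is not written out in the record. Destruction boxes are short degrons, typically of the RxxL form, that are recognised by the anaphase-promoting complex/cyclosome to target proteins for ubiquitin-mediated proteolysis, so altering the conserved arginine and leucine is expected to make the protein resistant to this degradation. The associated publication concerns ordered proteolysis of Plk1 during anaphase and its contribution to proper mitotic exit in human cells. This fits use of the construct as a fluorescently tagged, non-degradable Plk1 variant. In live cells it would allow protein levels and localisation to be followed by microscopy during mitosis, and the consequences of failing to destroy Plk1 to be compared with the behaviour of a wild-type fusion.
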