Addgene plasmid #39846: pECFP-Plk1-DB(573)
Depositing lab: Jonathon Pines. Depositing organization: University of Cambridge. Publication: Ordered proteolysis in anaphase inactivates Plk1 to contribute to proper mitotic exit in human cells. Lindon C, Pines J. J Cell Biol. 2004 Jan 19;164(2):233-41. 10.1083/jcb.200309035 PubMed 14734534.
Backbone
  Vector backbone: pECFP-C3
  Backbone manufacturer: Clontech
  Vector type: Mammalian Expression
  Selectable markers: Neomycin (select with G418)
Growth in bacteria
  Bacterial resistance: Kanamycin, 50 μg/mL
  Growth temperature: 37°C
  Growth strain: DH5alpha
  Copy number: Unknown
Gene/Insert
  Gene/Insert name: Plk1-DB
  Species: H. sapiens (human)
  Mutation: DB = destruction box mutant (R337, L340A)
  Entrez Gene: PLK1 (a.k.a. PLK, STPK13)
  Tag / fusion protein: ECFP (N terminal on backbone)
  Cloning method: Restriction Enzyme; 5′ cloning site NA (unknown if destroyed); 3′ cloning site NA (unknown if destroyed)
  Sequencing primers: 5′ EGFP-C
Terms and licenses: Academic/Nonprofit Terms; Industry Terms: Not Available to Industry
How to cite: pECFP-Plk1-DB(573) was a gift from Jonathon Pines (Addgene plasmid # 39846)
